Addgene plasmid #220081: pNES-EGFP-C1-flex-PABD-Spo20
Depositing lab: Gerry Hammond. Publication: PILS-Nir1 is a sensitive phosphatidic acid biosensor that reveals mechanisms of lipid production. Weckerly CC, Rahn TA, Ehrlich M, Wills RC, Pemberton JG, Airola MV, Hammond GRV. J Cell Biol. 2025 Nov 3;224(11):e202405174. doi: 10.1083/jcb.202405174. Epub 2025 Sep 9. PubMed 40923975.
Backbone
  Vector backbone: pEGFP-C1
  Vector type: Mammalian Expression
  Selectable markers: Neomycin (select with G418)
Growth in bacteria
  Bacterial resistance: Kanamycin, 50 μg/mL
  Growth temperature: 37°C
  Growth strain: DH5alpha
  Copy number: High Copy
Gene/Insert
  Gene/Insert name: Spo20
  Species: S. cerevisiae (budding yeast)
  Insert size (bp): 123
  Mutation: amino acids 51-91
  Entrez Gene: SPO20 (a.k.a. YMR017W, DBI9)
  Promoter: CMV
  Tag / fusion protein: X. leavis map2k1.L(32-44)-EGFP-SGGGSGGS (N terminal on insert)
  Cloning method: Gibson Cloning
Terms and licenses: Academic/Nonprofit Terms; Industry Terms: Not Available to Industry
How to cite: pNES-EGFP-C1-flex-PABD-Spo20 was a gift from Gerry Hammond (Addgene plasmid # 220081 ; http://n2t.net/addgene:220081 ; RRID:Addgene_220081)
