[The description below was written by a language model from this plasmid's Addgene catalogue record and pLannotate feature annotations shown in this document.]
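Description:
pNES-EGFP-C1-flex-PABD-Spo20 is a 4.9 kb mammalian expression plasmid built on the pEGFP-C1 backbone that encodes a fluorescent lipid-binding probe. It is maintained in E. coli through a high-copy ColE1/pUC-type origin and also carries an f1 phage origin. A single Tn5 aminoglycoside phosphotransferase gene (NeoR/KanR) serves both hosts. The bacterial bla-type promoter drives kanamycin resistance in bacteria, while the adjacent SV40 enhancer/early promoter, paired with the HSV TK polyadenylation signal, gives G418 selection in mammalian cells. The short ble, bGH poly(A) and SV40 large T antigen fragments flagged by the annotation are most likely backbone remnants or partial sequence matches rather than functional elements.

The payload is expressed from the human CMV immediate-early enhancer and promoter and terminated by the SV40 poly(A) signal. The open reading frame is a fusion. At the N terminus is a short segment of Xenopus laevis map2k1.L (residues 32–44), which the plasmid name indicates acts as a nuclear export signal. This is followed by EGFP, a flexible serine/glycine linker (the "flex" in the name), and a 123 bp fragment encoding amino acids 51–91 of the S. cerevisiae SNARE protein Spo20. The name labels this fragment PABD, consistent with a phosphatidic acid-binding domain. The export signal is not separately annotated in the feature table, but would lie in the gap between the CMV promoter and the start of EGFP.

The associated publication concerns phosphatidic acid biosensors and mechanisms of lipid production. In that context, this construct is suited to transfection into mammalian cells for live imaging of phosphatidic acid at membranes. The export signal would presumably keep the probe out of the nucleus and in the cytoplasm.
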