Features (pLannotate 1.2.2; 14 found; start..end, strand, type, name):
     61..364     +  enhancer       CMV enhancer: human cytomegalovirus immediate early enhancer
    365..568     +  promoter       CMV promoter: human cytomegalovirus (CMV) immediate early promoter
    658..1374    +  CDS            EGFP: EGFP is a basic (constitutively fluorescent) green fluorescent protein published in 1996, derived from Aequorea victoria. It is reported to be a rapidly-maturing weak dimer with moderate acid sensitivity.
   1399..1521    +  CDS            SPO20 (fragment): SPO20_YEAST - Experimental evidence at protein level: Swiss-Prot protein existence level 1. Required to maintain the prospore membrane to the nucleus during sporulation in order to capture the daughter nuclei and form the spores. Mediates the fusion of exocytic vesicles with the plasma membrane during sporulation through its interactions with the t-SNARE SSO1 and v-SNARE SNC2. From Saccharomyces cerevisiae (strain ATCC 204508 / S288c) (Baker's yeast).
   1547..1631    +  CDS            large T antigen (fragment): large T antigen from SV40 (simian virus 40)
   1654..1775    +  polyA_signal   SV40 poly(A) signal: SV40 polyadenylation signal
   1809..2237    -  rep_origin     f1 ori (sequence partly withheld): f1 bacteriophage origin of replication; arrow indicates direction of (+) strand synthesis
   2264..2368    +  promoter       AmpR promoter: bla
   2370..2727    +  promoter       SV40 promoter: SV40 enhancer and early promoter
   2762..3556    +  CDS            NeoR/KanR: aminoglycoside phosphotransferase from Tn5; aph(3')-II (or nptII); confers resistance to neomycin, kanamycin, and G418 (Geneticin®)
   3577..3729    +  CDS            ble (fragment): BLE_KLEPN - Experimental evidence at protein level: Swiss-Prot protein existence level 1. Binding protein with a strong affinity to the bleomycin family of antibiotics. Binds to CL990; an antimitotic-antibiotic compound. From Klebsiella pneumoniae.
   3788..3835    +  polyA_signal   HSV TK poly(A) signal: herpes simplex virus thymidine kinase polyadenylation signal (Cole and Stacy, 1985)
   3926..3942    -  polyA_signal   bGH poly(A) signal (fragment): bovine growth hormone polyadenylation signal
   4164..4752    +  rep_origin     ori: high-copy-number ColE1/pMB1/pBR322/pUC origin of replication
>Addgene plasmid #220081 | pNES-EGFP-C1-flex-PABD-Spo20 | addgene full sequence | sequence record 434080 | Addgene NGS Result
TAGTTATTAATAGTAATCAATTACGGGGTCATTAGTTCATAGCCCATATATGGAGTTCCGCGTTACATAA
CTTACGGTAAATGGCCCGCCTGGCTGACCGCCCAACGACCCCCGCCCATTGACGTCAATAATGACGTATG
TTCCCATAGTAACGCCAATAGGGACTTTCCATTGACGTCAATGGGTGGAGTATTTACGGTAAACTGCCCA
CTTGGCAGTACATCAAGTGTATCATATGCCAAGTACGCCCCCTATTGACGTCAATGACGGTAAATGGCCC
GCCTGGCATTATGCCCAGTACATGACCTTATGGGACTTTCCTACTTGGCAGTACATCTACGTATTAGTCA
TCGCTATTACCATGGTGATGCGGTTTTGGCAGTACATCAATGGGCGTGGATAGCGGTTTGACTCACGGGG
ATTTCCAAGTCTCCACCCCATTGACGTCAATGGGAGTTTGTTTTGGCACCAAAATCAACGGGACTTTCCA
AAATGTCGTAACAACTCCGCCCCATTGACGCAAATGGGCGGTAGGCGTGTACGGTGGGAGGTCTATATAA
GCAGAGCTGGTTTAGTGAACCGTCAGATCCGCTAGCCACCATGGCTCTGCAGAAAAAGTTGGAAGAGCTT
GAGCTGGATGAGGCACCGGTCGCCACCATGGTGAGCAAGGGCGAGGAGCTGTTCACCGGGGTGGTGCCCA
TCCTGGTCGAGCTGGACGGCGACGTAAACGGCCACAAGTTCAGCGTGTCCGGCGAGGGCGAGGGCGATGC
CACCTACGGCAAGCTGACCCTGAAGTTCATCTGCACCACCGGCAAGCTGCCCGTGCCCTGGCCCACCCTC
GTGACCACCCTGACCTACGGCGTGCAGTGCTTCAGCCGCTACCCCGACCACATGAAGCAGCACGACTTCT
TCAAGTCCGCCATGCCCGAAGGCTACGTCCAGGAGCGCACCATCTTCTTCAAGGACGACGGCAACTACAA
GACCCGCGCCGAGGTGAAGTTCGAGGGCGACACCCTGGTGAACCGCATCGAGCTGAAGGGCATCGACTTC
AAGGAGGACGGCAACATCCTGGGGCACAAGCTGGAGTACAACTACAACAGCCACAACGTCTATATCATGG
CCGACAAGCAGAAGAACGGCATCAAGGTGAACTTCAAGATCCGCCACAACATCGAGGACGGCAGCGTGCA
GCTCGCCGACCACTACCAGCAGAACACCCCCATCGGCGACGGCCCCGTGCTGCTGCCCGACAACCACTAC
CTGAGCACCCAGTCCGCCCTGAGCAAAGACCCCAACGAGAAGCGCGATCACATGGTCCTGCTGGAGTTCG
TGACCGCCGCCGGGATCACTCTCGGCATGGACGAGCTGTACAAGTCCGGAGGAGGATCTGGAGGATCTAT
GGACAACTGTTCTGGGTCAAGACGCCGGGATCGCCTTCACGTTAAATTGAAAAGTCTCCGGAATAAGATT
CACAAGCAGCTGCACCCCAATTGTCGCTTCGATGACGCGACGAAGACAAGCTAAGGATCCACCGGATCTA
GATAACTGATCATAATCAGCCATACCACATTTGTAGAGGTTTTACTTGCTTTAAAAAACCTCCCACACCT
CCCCCTGAACCTGAAACATAAAATGAATGCAATTGTTGTTGTTAACTTGTTTATTGCAGCTTATAATGGT
TACAAATAAAGCAATAGCATCACAAATTTCACAAATAAAGCATTTTTTTCACTGCATTCTAGTTGTGGTT
TGTCCAAACTCATCAATGTATCTTAACGCGTAAATTGTAAGCGTTAATATTTTGTTAAAATTCGCGTTAA
ATTTTTGTTAAATCAGCTCATTTTTTAACCAATAGGCCGAAATCGGCAAAATCCCTTATAAATCAAAAGA
ATAGACCGAGATAGGGT
[37 nt withheld, positions 1908-1944]
AAAGAACGTGGACTCCAACGTCAAAGG
[49 nt withheld, positions 1972-2020]
T
[91 nt withheld, positions 2022-2112]
G
[124 nt withheld, positions 2114-2237]
CAGGTGGCACTTTTCGGGGAAATGTGCGCGGAACCCCTATTTGTTTATTTTTCTAAATACATTCAAATAT
GTATCCGCTCATGAGACAATAACCCTGATAAATGCTTCAATAATATTGAAAAAGGAAGAGTCCTGAGGCG
GAAAGAACCAGCTGTGGAATGTGTGTCAGTTAGGGTGTGGAAAGTCCCCAGGCTCCCCAGCAGGCAGAAG
TATGCAAAGCATGCATCTCAATTAGTCAGCAACCAGGTGTGGAAAGTCCCCAGGCTCCCCAGCAGGCAGA
AGTATGCAAAGCATGCATCTCAATTAGTCAGCAACCATAGTCCCGCCCCTAACTCCGCCCATCCCGCCCC
TAACTCCGCCCAGTTCCGCCCATTCTCCGCCCCATGGCTGACTAATTTTTTTTATTTATGCAGAGGCCGA
GGCCGCCTCGGCCTCTGAGCTATTCCAGAAGTAGTGAGGAGGCTTTTTTGGAGGCCTAGGCTTTTGCAAA
GATCGATCAAGAGACAGGATGAGGATCGTTTCGCATGATTGAACAAGATGGATTGCACGCAGGTTCTCCG
GCCGCTTGGGTGGAGAGGCTATTCGGCTATGACTGGGCACAACAGACAATCGGCTGCTCTGATGCCGCCG
TGTTCCGGCTGTCAGCGCAGGGGCGCCCGGTTCTTTTTGTCAAGACCGACCTGTCCGGTGCCCTGAATGA
ACTGCAAGACGAGGCAGCGCGGCTATCGTGGCTGGCCACGACGGGCGTTCCTTGCGCAGCTGTGCTCGAC
GTTGTCACTGAAGCGGGAAGGGACTGGCTGCTATTGGGCGAAGTGCCGGGGCAGGATCTCCTGTCATCTC
ACCTTGCTCCTGCCGAGAAAGTATCCATCATGGCTGATGCAATGCGGCGGCTGCATACGCTTGATCCGGC
TACCTGCCCATTCGACCACCAAGCGAAACATCGCATCGAGCGAGCACGTACTCGGATGGAAGCCGGTCTT
GTCGATCAGGATGATCTGGACGAAGAGCATCAGGGGCTCGCGCCAGCCGAACTGTTCGCCAGGCTCAAGG
CGAGCATGCCCGACGGCGAGGATCTCGTCGTGACCCATGGCGATGCCTGCTTGCCGAATATCATGGTGGA
AAATGGCCGCTTTTCTGGATTCATCGACTGTGGCCGGCTGGGTGTGGCGGACCGCTATCAGGACATAGCG
TTGGCTACCCGTGATATTGCTGAAGAGCTTGGCGGCGAATGGGCTGACCGCTTCCTCGTGCTTTACGGTA
TCGCCGCTCCCGATTCGCAGCGCATCGCCTTCTATCGCCTTCTTGACGAGTTCTTCTGAGCGGGACTCTG
GGGTTCGAAATGACCGACCAAGCGACGCCCAACCTGCCATCACGAGATTTCGATTCCACCGCCGCCTTCT
ATGAAAGGTTGGGCTTCGGAATCGTTTTCCGGGACGCCGGCTGGATGATCCTCCAGCGCGGGGATCTCAT
GCTGGAGTTCTTCGCCCACCCTAGGGGGAGGCTAACTGAAACACGGAAGGAGACAATACCGGAAGGAACC
CGCGCTATGACGGCAATAAAAAGACAGAATAAAACGCACGGTGTTGGGTCGTTTGTTCATAAACGCGGGG
TTCGGTCCCAGGGCTGGCACTCTGTCGATACCCCACCGAGACCCCATTGGGGCCAATACGCCCGCGTTTC
TTCCTTTTCCCCACCCCACCCCCCAAGTTCGGGTGAAGGCCCAGGGCTCGCAGCCAACGTCGGGGCGGCA
GGCCCTGCCATAGCCTCAGGTTACTCATATATACTTTAGATTGATTTAAAACTTCATTTTTAATTTAAAA
GGATCTAGGTGAAGATCCTTTTTGATAATCTCATGACCAAAATCCCTTAACGTGAGTTTTCGTTCCACTG
AGCGTCAGACCCCGTAGAAAAGATCAAAGGATCTTCTTGAGATCCTTTTTTTCTGCGCGTAATCTGCTGC
TTGCAAACAAAAAAACCACCGCTACCAGCGGTGGTTTGTTTGCCGGATCAAGAGCTACCAACTCTTTTTC
CGAAGGTAACTGGCTTCAGCAGAGCGCAGATACCAAATACTGTTCTTCTAGTGTAGCCGTAGTTAGGCCA
CCACTTCAAGAACTCTGTAGCACCGCCTACATACCTCGCTCTGCTAATCCTGTTACCAGTGGCTGCTGCC
AGTGGCGATAAGTCGTGTCTTACCGGGTTGGACTCAAGACGATAGTTACCGGATAAGGCGCAGCGGTCGG
GCTGAACGGGGGGTTCGTGCACACAGCCCAGCTTGGAGCGAACGACCTACACCGAACTGAGATACCTACA
GCGTGAGCTATGAGAAAGCGCCACGCTTCCCGAAGGGAGAAAGGCGGACAGGTATCCGGTAAGCGGCAGG
GTCGGAACAGGAGAGCGCACGAGGGAGCTTCCAGGGGGAAACGCCTGGTATCTTTATAGTCCTGTCGGGT
TTCGCCACCTCTGACTTGAGCGTCGATTTTTGTGATGCTCGTCAGGGGGGCGGAGCCTATGGAAAAACGC
CAGCAACGCGGCCTTTTTACGGTTCCTGGCCTTTTGCTGGCCTTTTGCTCACATGTTCTTTCCTGCGTTA
TCCCCTGATTCTGTGGATAACCGTATTACCGCCATGCAT
